>Addgene plasmid #54033 | mEmerald-CDC42-C-10 | depositor partial sequence | sequence record 84219 | insert sequence
ACGTCAGATCCGCTAGCGCTACCGGTCGCCACCATGGTGAGCAAGGGCGAGGAGCTGTTCACCGGGGTGG
TGCCCATCCTGGTCGAGCTGGACGGCGACGTAAACGGCCACAAGTTCAGCGTGTCCGGCGAGGGCGAGGG
CGATGCCACCTACGGCAAGCTGACCCTGAAGTTCATCTGCACCACCGGCAAGCTGCCCGTGCCCTGGCCC
ACCCTCGTGACCACCTTGACCTACGGCGTGCAGTGCTTCGCCCGCTACCCCGACCACATGAAGCAGCACG
ACTTCTTCAAGTCCGCCATGCCCGAAGGCTACGTCCAGGAGCGCACCATCTTCTTCAAGGACGACGGCAA
CTACAAGACCCGCGCCGAGGTGAAGTTCGAGGGCGACACCCTGGTGAACCGCATCGAGCTGAAGGGCATC
GACTTCAAGGAGGACGGCAACATCCTGGGGCACAAGCTGGAGTACAACTACAACAGCCACAAGGTCTATA
TCACCGCCGACAAGCAGAAGAACGGCATCAAGGTGAACTTCAAGACCCGCCACAACATCGAGGACGGCAG
CGTGCAGCTCGCCGACCACTACCAGCAGAACACCCCCATCGGCGACGGCCCCGTGCTGCTGCCCGACAAC
CACTACCTGAGCACCCAGTCCAAGCTGAGCAAAGACCCCAACGAGAAGCGCGATCACATGGTCCTGCTGG
AGTTCGTGACCGCCGCCGGGATCACTCTCGGCATGGACGAGCTGTACAAGTCCGGACTCAGATCTGGTGG
CTCCGCAGGAATGCAGACAATTAAGTGTGTTGTTGTGGGCGATGGTGCTGTTGGTAAAACATGTCTCCTG
ATATCCTACACAACAAACAAATTTCCATCGGAATATGTACCGACTGTTTTTGACAACTATGCAGTCACAG
TTATGATTGGTGGAGAACCATATACTCTTGGACTTTTTGATACTGCAGGGCAAGAGGATTATGACAGATT
ACGACCGCTGAGTTATCCACAAACAGATGTATTTCTAGTCTGTTTTTCAGTGGTCTCTCCATCTTCATTT
GAAAACGTGAAAGAAAAGTGGGTGCCTGAGATAACTCACCACTGTCCAAAGACTCCTTTCTTGCTTGTTG
GGACTCAAATTGATCTCAGAGATGACCCCTCTACTATTGAGAAACTTGCCAAGAACAAACAGAAGCCTAT
CACTCCAGAGACTGCTGAAAAGCTGGCCCGTGACCTGAAGGCTGTCAAGTATGTGGAGTGTTCTGCACTT
ACACAGAAAGGCCTAAAGAATGTATTTGACGAAGCAATATTGGCTGCCCTGGAGCCTCCAGAACCGAAGA
AGAGCCGCAGGTGTGTGCTGCTATGAGGATCCACCGGATCTAGATAACTGATCATAATCAGCCATACCAC
ATT
