>Addgene plasmid #54033 | mEmerald-CDC42-C-10 | addgene partial sequence | sequence record 91584 | EGFP-C 5'-CATGGTCCTGCTGGAGTTCGTG-3'
ACGAGCTGTACAAGTCCGGACTCAGATCTGGTGGCTCCGCAGGAATGCAGACAATTAAGTGTGTTGTTGT
GGGCGATGGTGCTGTTGGTAAAACATGTCTCCTGATATCCTACACAACAAACAAATTTCCATCGGAATAT
GTACCGACTGTTTTTGACAACTATGCAGTCACAGTTATGATTGGTGGAGAACCATATACTCTTGGACTTT
TTGATACTGCAGGGCAAGAGGATTATGACAGATTACGACCGCTGAGTTATCCACAAACAGATGTATTTCT
AGTCTGTTTTTCAGTGGTCTCTCCATCTTCATTTGAAAACGTGAAAGAAAAGTGGGTGCCTGAGATAACT
CACCACTGTCCAAAGACTCCTTTCTTGCTTGTTGGGACTCAAATTGATCTCAGAGATGACCCCTCTACTA
TTGAGAAACTTGCCAAGAACAAACAGAAGCCTATCACTCCAGAGACTGCTGAAAAGCTGGCCCGTGACCT
GAAGGCTGTCAAGTATGTGGAGTGTTCTGCACTTACACAGAAAGGCCTAAAGAATGTATTTGACGAAGCA
ATATTGGCTGCCCTGGAGCCTCCAGAACCGAAGAAGAGCCGCAGGTGTGTGCTGCTATGAGGATCCACCG
GATCTAGATAACTGATCATAATCAGCCATACCACATTTGTAGAGGTTTTACTTGCTTTAAAAAACCTCCC
ACACCTCCCCCTGAACCTGAAACATAAAATGAATGCAATTGTTGTTGTTAACTTGTTTATTGCAGCTTAT
AATGGTTACAAATAAAGCAATAGCATCACAAATTTCACAAATAAAGCATTTTTTTCACTGCATTCTAGTT
GTGGTTTGTCCAAACTCATCAATGTATCTTAACGCGTAA
