[The description below was written by a language model from this plasmid's Addgene catalogue record.]
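Description:
mEmerald-CDC42-C-10 is a mammalian expression plasmid built on the mEmerald-C1 backbone (about 4.75 kb without the insert), a C1-type fluorescent protein fusion vector in which the gene of interest is placed downstream of the fluorophore. It is maintained as a high-copy plasmid in E. coli under kanamycin selection, and it carries a neomycin resistance marker that allows G418 selection of transfected mammalian cells. No feature table accompanies the record, so the origins of replication and other backbone elements are not itemised. The listed 3′ sequencing primer does imply an SV40 polyadenylation signal downstream of the insert.

The payload is human CDC42, given by its RefSeq transcript reference, a small Rho-family GTP-binding protein. It is expressed from the CMV promoter as a fusion with mEmerald at its N terminus. mEmerald is a bright monomeric green fluorescent protein, recorded here with excitation at 487 nm and emission at 509 nm. Placing the tag at the N terminus leaves the C terminus of CDC42 free, which matters because small GTPases of this family generally depend on C-terminal lipid modification for membrane association. This fits the membrane localization stated in the record. The "C-10" in the name probably denotes the C-type fusion orientation and a 10-residue linker between fluorophore and CDC42, but the record does not confirm this, and the cloning method is listed as unknown.

The construct serves as a fluorescent localization marker for visualising CDC42 distribution at membranes in mammalian cells by fluorescence microscopy, through transient transfection or after G418 selection of stable lines.
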