Addgene plasmid #54033: mEmerald-CDC42-C-10
Purpose: Localization: Membrane, Excitation: 487, Emission: 509
Depositing lab: Michael Davidson.
Backbone
  Vector backbone: mEmerald-C1
  Backbone size w/o insert (bp): 4750
  Vector type: Mammalian Expression
  Selectable markers: Neomycin (select with G418)
Growth in bacteria
  Bacterial resistance: Kanamycin, 50 μg/mL
  Growth temperature: 37°C
  Growth strain: DH5alpha
  Copy number: High Copy
Gene/Insert
  Gene/Insert name: NM_001791.3 (alt name: NM_001791.3)
  Species: H. sapiens (human)
  Entrez Gene: CDC42 (a.k.a. CDC42Hs, G25K, TKS)
  Promoter: CMV
  Tag / fusion protein: mEmerald (N terminal on backbone)
  Cloning method: Unknown
  Sequencing primers: 5′ CMV-F; 3′ SV40pA-R
Terms and licenses: Academic/Nonprofit Terms; Industry Terms
Depositor comments: . Excitation = 487; Emission = 509. Localization data: GTP Binding Protein
How to cite: mEmerald-CDC42-C-10 was a gift from Michael Davidson (Addgene plasmid # 54033 ; http://n2t.net/addgene:54033 ; RRID:Addgene_54033)
